Addgene plasmid #185365: pX459-puro-hBRAF-1
Purpose: For mammalian expression of guide RNA: caccgACAACAGTTATTGGAATCTC that targets human BRAF
Depositing lab: Ayaz Najafov. Depositing organization: University of Texas Southwestern Medical Center.
Backbone
  Vector backbone: pX459-Puro
  Vector type: Mammalian Expression
  Selectable markers: Puromycin
Growth in bacteria
  Bacterial resistance: Ampicillin, 100 μg/mL
  Growth temperature: 37°C
  Growth strain: DH5alpha
  Copy number: Unknown
Gene/Insert
  Gene/Insert name: BRAF
  gRNA/shRNA sequence: guide RNA: caccgACAACAGTTATTGGAATCTC
  Species: H. sapiens (human)
  Insert size (bp): 26
  Mutation: WT
  Entrez Gene: BRAF (a.k.a. B-RAF1, B-raf, BRAF-1, BRAF1, NS7, RAFB1)
  Cloning method: Restriction Enzyme; 5′ cloning site BbsI (destroyed during cloning); 3′ cloning site BbsI (destroyed during cloning)
Terms and licenses: Academic/Nonprofit Terms; Industry Terms: Not Available to Industry
How to cite: pX459-puro-hBRAF-1 was a gift from Ayaz Najafov (Addgene plasmid # 185365 ; http://n2t.net/addgene:185365 ; RRID:Addgene_185365)
