[The description below was written by a language model from this plasmid's Addgene catalogue record and pLannotate feature annotations shown in this document.]
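Description:
pX459-puro-hBRAF-1 is an all-in-one mammalian CRISPR/Cas9 expression plasmid built on the pX459-Puro backbone and carrying a single guide RNA directed against human BRAF. It is about 9.2 kb. In E. coli it is propagated through a high-copy ColE1/pUC-type origin and selected with ampicillin via the β-lactamase gene. An f1 phage origin is also present. The short bom and rop fragments annotated nearby are probably backbone remnants or annotation noise rather than functional elements.

The construct contains two expression units. In the first, a human U6 RNA polymerase III promoter drives the guide. The BRAF-targeting spacer was inserted as an annealed oligonucleotide duplex between two BbsI sites, both destroyed by cloning, so that it sits directly upstream of the Streptococcus pyogenes gRNA scaffold. A second, partial scaffold annotation follows the first.

The second unit uses a hybrid CBh-type promoter made up of the CMV enhancer, the chicken β-actin promoter and a hybrid intron. It expresses S. pyogenes Cas9, which the annotation software splits into N- and C-terminal portions although they are contiguous. Cas9 is followed by a nucleoplasmin nuclear localization signal, then a puromycin N-acetyltransferase coding sequence on the same transcript, and the unit ends at a bGH polyadenylation signal. The element linking Cas9 to the puromycin marker is not annotated in the feature table. A single AAV2 ITR lies downstream; with only one ITR annotated, the record gives no indication that the plasmid is intended for AAV packaging.

The plasmid is used by transfection into human cells. Puromycin enriches for cells that took it up, and Cas9 cleavage at the BRAF target site supports gene disruption or editing.
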