Features (pLannotate 1.2.2; 19 found; start..end, strand, type, name):
      1..241     +  promoter       U6 promoter: RNA polymerase III promoter for human U6 snRNA
    271..346     +  misc_RNA       gRNA scaffold: guide RNA scaffold for the Streptococcus pyogenes CRISPR/Cas9 system
    353..396     +  misc_RNA       gRNA scaffold (fragment): guide RNA scaffold for the Streptococcus pyogenes CRISPR/Cas9 system
    443..728     +  enhancer       CMV enhancer: human cytomegalovirus immediate early enhancer; contains an 18-bp deletion relative to the standard CMV enhancer
    730..1007    +  promoter       chicken β-actin promoter: No description available
   1008..1235    +  intron         hybrid intron: hybrid between chicken β-actin (CBA) and minute virus of mice (MMV) introns (Gray et al., 2011)
   1373..2974    +  CDS            Cas9(N): N-terminal portion of Streptococcus pyogenes Cas9 (Zetsche et al., 2015)
   2975..5473    +  CDS            Cas9(C): C-terminal portion of Streptococcus pyogenes Cas9 (Zetsche et al., 2015)
   5474..5521    +  CDS            nucleoplasmin NLS: bipartite nuclear localization signal from nucleoplasmin
   5591..6190    +  CDS            PuroR (fragment): puromycin N-acetyltransferase; pac from Streptomyces; confers resistance to puromycin
   6224..6335    +  polyA_signal   bGH poly(A) signal: bovine growth hormone polyadenylation signal
   6440..6580    +  repeat_region  AAV2 ITR: inverted terminal repeat of adeno-associated virus serotype 2 inverted
   6585..6636    -  misc_feature   bom (fragment): basis of mobility region from pBR322
   6655..7110    +  rep_origin     f1 ori (sequence partly withheld): f1 bacteriophage origin of replication; arrow indicates direction of (+) strand synthesis
   7111..7160    -  misc_feature   bom (fragment): basis of mobility region from pBR322
   7262..7297    -  CDS            rop (fragment): Rop protein, which maintains plasmids at low copy number; rop
   7392..7496    +  promoter       AmpR promoter: bla
   7497..8357    +  CDS            AmpR: β-lactamase; bla; confers resistance to ampicillin, carbenicillin, and related antibiotics
   8528..9116    +  rep_origin     ori: high-copy-number ColE1/pMB1/pBR322/pUC origin of replication
>Addgene plasmid #185365 | pX459-puro-hBRAF-1 | addgene full sequence | sequence record 363594 | Addgene NGS Result
GAGGGCCTATTTCCCATGATTCCTTCATATTTGCATATACGATACAAGGCTGTTAGAGAGATAATTGGAA
TTAATTTGACTGTAAACACAAAGATATTAGTACAAAATACGTGACGTAGAAAGTAATAATTTCTTGGGTA
GTTTGCAGTTTTAAAATTATGTTTTAAAATGGACTATCATATGCTTACCGTAACTTGAAAGTATTTCGAT
TTCTTGGCTTTATATATCTTGTGGAAAGGACGAAACACCGACAACAGTTATTGGAATCTCGTTTTAGAGC
TAGAAATAGCAAGTTAAAATAAGGCTAGTCCGTTATCAACTTGAAAAAGTGGCACCGAGTCGGTGCTTTT
TTGTTTTAGAGCTAGAAATAGCAAGTTAAAATAAGGCTAGTCCGTTTTTAGCGCGTGCGCCAATTCTGCA
GACAAATGGCTCTAGAGGTACCCGTTACATAACTTACGGTAAATGGCCCGCCTGGCTGACCGCCCAACGA
CCCCCGCCCATTGACGTCAATAGTAACGCCAATAGGGACTTTCCATTGACGTCAATGGGTGGAGTATTTA
CGGTAAACTGCCCACTTGGCAGTACATCAAGTGTATCATATGCCAAGTACGCCCCCTATTGACGTCAATG
ACGGTAAATGGCCCGCCTGGCATTGTGCCCAGTACATGACCTTATGGGACTTTCCTACTTGGCAGTACAT
CTACGTATTAGTCATCGCTATTACCATGGTCGAGGTGAGCCCCACGTTCTGCTTCACTCTCCCCATCTCC
CCCCCCTCCCCACCCCCAATTTTGTATTTATTTATTTTTTAATTATTTTGTGCAGCGATGGGGGCGGGGG
GGGGGGGGGGGCGCGCGCCAGGCGGGGCGGGGCGGGGCGAGGGGCGGGGCGGGGCGAGGCGGAGAGGTGC
GGCGGCAGCCAATCAGAGCGGCGCGCTCCGAAAGTTTCCTTTTATGGCGAGGCGGCGGCGGCGGCGGCCC
TATAAAAAGCGAAGCGCGCGGCGGGCGGGAGTCGCTGCGCGCTGCCTTCGCCCCGTGCCCCGCTCCGCCG
CCGCCTCGCGCCGCCCGCCCCGGCTCTGACTGACCGCGTTACTCCCACAGGTGAGCGGGCGGGACGGCCC
TTCTCCTCCGGGCTGTAATTAGCTGAGCAAGAGGTAAGGGTTTAAGGGATGGTTGGTTGGTGGGGTATTA
ATGTTTAATTACCTGGAGCACCTGCCTGAAATCACTTTTTTTCAGGTTGGACCGGTGCCACCATGGACTA
TAAGGACCACGACGGAGACTACAAGGATCATGATATTGATTACAAAGACGATGACGATAAGATGGCCCCA
AAGAAGAAGCGGAAGGTCGGTATCCACGGAGTCCCAGCAGCCGACAAGAAGTACAGCATCGGCCTGGACA
TCGGCACCAACTCTGTGGGCTGGGCCGTGATCACCGACGAGTACAAGGTGCCCAGCAAGAAATTCAAGGT
GCTGGGCAACACCGACCGGCACAGCATCAAGAAGAACCTGATCGGAGCCCTGCTGTTCGACAGCGGCGAA
ACAGCCGAGGCCACCCGGCTGAAGAGAACCGCCAGAAGAAGATACACCAGACGGAAGAACCGGATCTGCT
ATCTGCAAGAGATCTTCAGCAACGAGATGGCCAAGGTGGACGACAGCTTCTTCCACAGACTGGAAGAGTC
CTTCCTGGTGGAAGAGGATAAGAAGCACGAGCGGCACCCCATCTTCGGCAACATCGTGGACGAGGTGGCC
TACCACGAGAAGTACCCCACCATCTACCACCTGAGAAAGAAACTGGTGGACAGCACCGACAAGGCCGACC
TGCGGCTGATCTATCTGGCCCTGGCCCACATGATCAAGTTCCGGGGCCACTTCCTGATCGAGGGCGACCT
GAACCCCGACAACAGCGACGTGGACAAGCTGTTCATCCAGCTGGTGCAGACCTACAACCAGCTGTTCGAG
GAAAACCCCATCAACGCCAGCGGCGTGGACGCCAAGGCCATCCTGTCTGCCAGACTGAGCAAGAGCAGAC
GGCTGGAAAATCTGATCGCCCAGCTGCCCGGCGAGAAGAAGAATGGCCTGTTCGGAAACCTGATTGCCCT
GAGCCTGGGCCTGACCCCCAACTTCAAGAGCAACTTCGACCTGGCCGAGGATGCCAAACTGCAGCTGAGC
AAGGACACCTACGACGACGACCTGGACAACCTGCTGGCCCAGATCGGCGACCAGTACGCCGACCTGTTTC
TGGCCGCCAAGAACCTGTCCGACGCCATCCTGCTGAGCGACATCCTGAGAGTGAACACCGAGATCACCAA
GGCCCCCCTGAGCGCCTCTATGATCAAGAGATACGACGAGCACCACCAGGACCTGACCCTGCTGAAAGCT
CTCGTGCGGCAGCAGCTGCCTGAGAAGTACAAAGAGATTTTCTTCGACCAGAGCAAGAACGGCTACGCCG
GCTACATTGACGGCGGAGCCAGCCAGGAAGAGTTCTACAAGTTCATCAAGCCCATCCTGGAAAAGATGGA
CGGCACCGAGGAACTGCTCGTGAAGCTGAACAGAGAGGACCTGCTGCGGAAGCAGCGGACCTTCGACAAC
GGCAGCATCCCCCACCAGATCCACCTGGGAGAGCTGCACGCCATTCTGCGGCGGCAGGAAGATTTTTACC
CATTCCTGAAGGACAACCGGGAAAAGATCGAGAAGATCCTGACCTTCCGCATCCCCTACTACGTGGGCCC
TCTGGCCAGGGGAAACAGCAGATTCGCCTGGATGACCAGAAAGAGCGAGGAAACCATCACCCCCTGGAAC
TTCGAGGAAGTGGTGGACAAGGGCGCTTCCGCCCAGAGCTTCATCGAGCGGATGACCAACTTCGATAAGA
ACCTGCCCAACGAGAAGGTGCTGCCCAAGCACAGCCTGCTGTACGAGTACTTCACCGTGTATAACGAGCT
GACCAAAGTGAAATACGTGACCGAGGGAATGAGAAAGCCCGCCTTCCTGAGCGGCGAGCAGAAAAAGGCC
ATCGTGGACCTGCTGTTCAAGACCAACCGGAAAGTGACCGTGAAGCAGCTGAAAGAGGACTACTTCAAGA
AAATCGAGTGCTTCGACTCCGTGGAAATCTCCGGCGTGGAAGATCGGTTCAACGCCTCCCTGGGCACATA
CCACGATCTGCTGAAAATTATCAAGGACAAGGACTTCCTGGACAATGAGGAAAACGAGGACATTCTGGAA
GATATCGTGCTGACCCTGACACTGTTTGAGGACAGAGAGATGATCGAGGAACGGCTGAAAACCTATGCCC
ACCTGTTCGACGACAAAGTGATGAAGCAGCTGAAGCGGCGGAGATACACCGGCTGGGGCAGGCTGAGCCG
GAAGCTGATCAACGGCATCCGGGACAAGCAGTCCGGCAAGACAATCCTGGATTTCCTGAAGTCCGACGGC
TTCGCCAACAGAAACTTCATGCAGCTGATCCACGACGACAGCCTGACCTTTAAAGAGGACATCCAGAAAG
CCCAGGTGTCCGGCCAGGGCGATAGCCTGCACGAGCACATTGCCAATCTGGCCGGCAGCCCCGCCATTAA
GAAGGGCATCCTGCAGACAGTGAAGGTGGTGGACGAGCTCGTGAAAGTGATGGGCCGGCACAAGCCCGAG
AACATCGTGATCGAAATGGCCAGAGAGAACCAGACCACCCAGAAGGGACAGAAGAACAGCCGCGAGAGAA
TGAAGCGGATCGAAGAGGGCATCAAAGAGCTGGGCAGCCAGATCCTGAAAGAACACCCCGTGGAAAACAC
CCAGCTGCAGAACGAGAAGCTGTACCTGTACTACCTGCAGAATGGGCGGGATATGTACGTGGACCAGGAA
CTGGACATCAACCGGCTGTCCGACTACGATGTGGACCATATCGTGCCTCAGAGCTTTCTGAAGGACGACT
CCATCGACAACAAGGTGCTGACCAGAAGCGACAAGAACCGGGGCAAGAGCGACAACGTGCCCTCCGAAGA
GGTCGTGAAGAAGATGAAGAACTACTGGCGGCAGCTGCTGAACGCCAAGCTGATTACCCAGAGAAAGTTC
GACAATCTGACCAAGGCCGAGAGAGGCGGCCTGAGCGAACTGGATAAGGCCGGCTTCATCAAGAGACAGC
TGGTGGAAACCCGGCAGATCACAAAGCACGTGGCACAGATCCTGGACTCCCGGATGAACACTAAGTACGA
CGAGAATGACAAGCTGATCCGGGAAGTGAAAGTGATCACCCTGAAGTCCAAGCTGGTGTCCGATTTCCGG
AAGGATTTCCAGTTTTACAAAGTGCGCGAGATCAACAACTACCACCACGCCCACGACGCCTACCTGAACG
CCGTCGTGGGAACCGCCCTGATCAAAAAGTACCCTAAGCTGGAAAGCGAGTTCGTGTACGGCGACTACAA
GGTGTACGACGTGCGGAAGATGATCGCCAAGAGCGAGCAGGAAATCGGCAAGGCTACCGCCAAGTACTTC
TTCTACAGCAACATCATGAACTTTTTCAAGACCGAGATTACCCTGGCCAACGGCGAGATCCGGAAGCGGC
CTCTGATCGAGACAAACGGCGAAACCGGGGAGATCGTGTGGGATAAGGGCCGGGATTTTGCCACCGTGCG
GAAAGTGCTGAGCATGCCCCAAGTGAATATCGTGAAAAAGACCGAGGTGCAGACAGGCGGCTTCAGCAAA
GAGTCTATCCTGCCCAAGAGGAACAGCGATAAGCTGATCGCCAGAAAGAAGGACTGGGACCCTAAGAAGT
ACGGCGGCTTCGACAGCCCCACCGTGGCCTATTCTGTGCTGGTGGTGGCCAAAGTGGAAAAGGGCAAGTC
CAAGAAACTGAAGAGTGTGAAAGAGCTGCTGGGGATCACCATCATGGAAAGAAGCAGCTTCGAGAAGAAT
CCCATCGACTTTCTGGAAGCCAAGGGCTACAAAGAAGTGAAAAAGGACCTGATCATCAAGCTGCCTAAGT
ACTCCCTGTTCGAGCTGGAAAACGGCCGGAAGAGAATGCTGGCCTCTGCCGGCGAACTGCAGAAGGGAAA
CGAACTGGCCCTGCCCTCCAAATATGTGAACTTCCTGTACCTGGCCAGCCACTATGAGAAGCTGAAGGGC
TCCCCCGAGGATAATGAGCAGAAACAGCTGTTTGTGGAACAGCACAAGCACTACCTGGACGAGATCATCG
AGCAGATCAGCGAGTTCTCCAAGAGAGTGATCCTGGCCGACGCTAATCTGGACAAAGTGCTGTCCGCCTA
CAACAAGCACCGGGATAAGCCCATCAGAGAGCAGGCCGAGAATATCATCCACCTGTTTACCCTGACCAAT
CTGGGAGCCCCTGCCGCCTTCAAGTACTTTGACACCACCATCGACCGGAAGAGGTACACCAGCACCAAAG
AGGTGCTGGACGCCACCCTGATCCACCAGAGCATCACCGGCCTGTACGAGACACGGATCGACCTGTCTCA
GCTGGGAGGCGACAAAAGGCCGGCGGCCACGAAAAAGGCCGGCCAGGCAAAAAAGAAAAAGGAATTCGGC
AGTGGAGAGGGCAGAGGAAGTCTGCTAACATGCGGTGACGTCGAGGAGAATCCTGGCCCAATGACCGAGT
ACAAGCCCACGGTGCGCCTCGCCACCCGCGACGACGTCCCCAGGGCCGTACGCACCCTCGCCGCCGCGTT
CGCCGACTACCCCGCCACGCGCCACACCGTCGATCCGGACCGCCACATCGAGCGGGTCACCGAGCTGCAA
GAACTCTTCCTCACGCGCGTCGGGCTCGACATCGGCAAGGTGTGGGTCGCGGACGACGGCGCCGCGGTGG
CGGTCTGGACCACGCCGGAGAGCGTCGAAGCGGGGGCGGTGTTCGCCGAGATCGGCCCGCGCATGGCCGA
GTTGAGCGGTTCCCGGCTGGCCGCGCAGCAACAGATGGAAGGCCTCCTGGCGCCGCACCGGCCCAAGGAG
CCCGCGTGGTTCCTGGCCACCGTCGGCGTCTCGCCCGACCACCAGGGCAAGGGTCTGGGCAGCGCCGTCG
TGCTCCCCGGAGTGGAGGCGGCCGAGCGCGCCGGGGTGCCCGCCTTCCTGGAGACCTCCGCGCCCCACAA
CCTCCCCTTCTACGAGCGGCTCGGCTTCACCGTCACCGCCGACGTCGAGGTGCCCGAAGGACCGCGCACC
TGGTGCATGACCCGCAAGCCCGGTGCCTGAGAATTCTAACTAGAGCTCGCTGATCAGCCTCGACTGTGCC
TTCTAGTTGCCAGCCATCTGTTGTTTGCCCCTCCCCCGTGCCTTCCTTGACCCTGGAAGGTGCCACTCCC
ACTGTCCTTTCCTAATAAAATGAGGAAATTGCATCGCATTGTCTGAGTAGGTGTCATTCTATTCTGGGGG
GTGGGGTGGGGCAGGACAGCAAGGGGGAGGATTGGGAAGAGAATAGCAGGCATGCTGGGGAGCGGCCGCA
GGAACCCCTAGTGATGGAGTTGGCCACTCCCTCTCTGCGCGCTCGCTCGCTCACTGAGGCCGGGCGACCA
AAGGTCGCCCGACGCCCGGGCTTTGCCCGGGCGGCCTCAGTGAGCGAGCGAGCGCGCAGCTGCCTGCAGG
GGCGCCTGATGCGGTATTTTCTCCTTACGCATCTGTGCGGTATTTCACACCGCATA
[95 nt withheld, positions 6637-6731]
T
[46 nt withheld, positions 6733-6778]
C
[141 nt withheld, positions 6780-6920]
CCTTTGACGTTGGAGTCCACGTTCTTT
[37 nt withheld, positions 6948-6984]
ACTCTATCTCGGGCTATTCTTTTGATTTATAAGGGATTTTGCCGATTTCGGTCTATTGGTTAAAAAATGA
GCTGATTTAACAAAAATTTAACGCGAATTTTAACAAAATATTAACGTTTACAATTTTATGGTGCACTCTC
AGTACAATCTGCTCTGATGCCGCATAGTTAAGCCAGCCCCGACACCCGCCAACACCCGCTGACGCGCCCT
GACGGGCTTGTCTGCTCCCGGCATCCGCTTACAGACAAGCTGTGACCGTCTCCGGGAGCTGCATGTGTCA
GAGGTTTTCACCGTCATCACCGAAACGCGCGAGACGAAAGGGCCTCGTGATACGCCTATTTTTATAGGTT
AATGTCATGATAATAATGGTTTCTTAGACGTCAGGTGGCACTTTTCGGGGAAATGTGCGCGGAACCCCTA
TTTGTTTATTTTTCTAAATACATTCAAATATGTATCCGCTCATGAGACAATAACCCTGATAAATGCTTCA
ATAATATTGAAAAAGGAAGAGTATGAGTATTCAACATTTCCGTGTCGCCCTTATTCCCTTTTTTGCGGCA
TTTTGCCTTCCTGTTTTTGCTCACCCAGAAACGCTGGTGAAAGTAAAAGATGCTGAAGATCAGTTGGGTG
CACGAGTGGGTTACATCGAACTGGATCTCAACAGCGGTAAGATCCTTGAGAGTTTTCGCCCCGAAGAACG
TTTTCCAATGATGAGCACTTTTAAAGTTCTGCTATGTGGCGCGGTATTATCCCGTATTGACGCCGGGCAA
GAGCAACTCGGTCGCCGCATACACTATTCTCAGAATGACTTGGTTGAGTACTCACCAGTCACAGAAAAGC
ATCTTACGGATGGCATGACAGTAAGAGAATTATGCAGTGCTGCCATAACCATGAGTGATAACACTGCGGC
CAACTTACTTCTGACAACGATCGGAGGACCGAAGGAGCTAACCGCTTTTTTGCACAACATGGGGGATCAT
GTAACTCGCCTTGATCGTTGGGAACCGGAGCTGAATGAAGCCATACCAAACGACGAGCGTGACACCACGA
TGCCTGTAGCAATGGCAACAACGTTGCGCAAACTATTAACTGGCGAACTACTTACTCTAGCTTCCCGGCA
ACAATTAATAGACTGGATGGAGGCGGATAAAGTTGCAGGACCACTTCTGCGCTCGGCCCTTCCGGCTGGC
TGGTTTATTGCTGATAAATCTGGAGCCGGTGAGCGTGGAAGCCGCGGTATCATTGCAGCACTGGGGCCAG
ATGGTAAGCCCTCCCGTATCGTAGTTATCTACACGACGGGGAGTCAGGCAACTATGGATGAACGAAATAG
ACAGATCGCTGAGATAGGTGCCTCACTGATTAAGCATTGGTAACTGTCAGACCAAGTTTACTCATATATA
CTTTAGATTGATTTAAAACTTCATTTTTAATTTAAAAGGATCTAGGTGAAGATCCTTTTTGATAATCTCA
TGACCAAAATCCCTTAACGTGAGTTTTCGTTCCACTGAGCGTCAGACCCCGTAGAAAAGATCAAAGGATC
TTCTTGAGATCCTTTTTTTCTGCGCGTAATCTGCTGCTTGCAAACAAAAAAACCACCGCTACCAGCGGTG
GTTTGTTTGCCGGATCAAGAGCTACCAACTCTTTTTCCGAAGGTAACTGGCTTCAGCAGAGCGCAGATAC
CAAATACTGTTCTTCTAGTGTAGCCGTAGTTAGGCCACCACTTCAAGAACTCTGTAGCACCGCCTACATA
CCTCGCTCTGCTAATCCTGTTACCAGTGGCTGCTGCCAGTGGCGATAAGTCGTGTCTTACCGGGTTGGAC
TCAAGACGATAGTTACCGGATAAGGCGCAGCGGTCGGGCTGAACGGGGGGTTCGTGCACACAGCCCAGCT
TGGAGCGAACGACCTACACCGAACTGAGATACCTACAGCGTGAGCTATGAGAAAGCGCCACGCTTCCCGA
AGGGAGAAAGGCGGACAGGTATCCGGTAAGCGGCAGGGTCGGAACAGGAGAGCGCACGAGGGAGCTTCCA
GGGGGAAACGCCTGGTATCTTTATAGTCCTGTCGGGTTTCGCCACCTCTGACTTGAGCGTCGATTTTTGT
GATGCTCGTCAGGGGGGCGGAGCCTATGGAAAAACGCCAGCAACGCGGCCTTTTTACGGTTCCTGGCCTT
TTGCTGGCCTTTTGCTCACATGT
